Addgene plasmid #149660: pBbdCas9S(-10AC2)_Psyn-sgRNArodA
Purpose: all-in-one CRISPRi vector for targeting B. burgdorferi rodA
Depositing lab: Christine Jacobs-Wagner. Depositing organization: Yale University. Publication: A CRISPR interference platform for selective downregulation of gene expression in Borrelia burgdorferi. Takacs CN, Scott M, Chang Y, Kloos ZA, Irnov I, Rosa PA, Liu J, Jacobs-Wagner C. Appl Environ Microbiol. 2020 Nov 30. pii: AEM.02519-20. doi: 10.1128/AEM.02519-20. PubMed 33257311.
Backbone
  Vector backbone: pBbdCas9S(-10AC2)
  Backbone manufacturer: CJW lab
  Vector type: Bacterial Expression, CRISPR
Growth in bacteria
  Bacterial resistance: Spectinomycin, 50 μg/mL
  Growth temperature: 30°C
  Growth strain: NEB 5-alpha F' Iq
  Copy number: High Copy
Gene/Insert
  Gene/Insert name: dCas9, lacI, sgRNArodA
  gRNA/shRNA sequence: TTAATCTACCTAATATACCA
  Species: Synthetic
  Promoter: PflaB, PpQE30(-10AC2), Psyn
  Cloning method: Restriction Enzyme; 5′ cloning site Unknown (unknown if destroyed); 3′ cloning site Unknown (unknown if destroyed)
  Sequencing primers: 5′ Unknown
Terms and licenses: Academic/Nonprofit Terms; Industry Terms: Not Available to Industry
How to cite: pBbdCas9S(-10AC2)_Psyn-sgRNArodA was a gift from Christine Jacobs-Wagner (Addgene plasmid # 149660 ; http://n2t.net/addgene:149660 ; RRID:Addgene_149660)
