[The description below was written by a language model from this plasmid's Addgene catalogue record and pLannotate feature annotations shown in this document.]
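Description:
pBbdCas9S(-10AC2)_Psyn-sgRNArodA is an all-in-one CRISPR interference plasmid of about 10.8 kb, built to knock down expression of the rodA gene in the Lyme disease spirochete Borrelia burgdorferi. It is based on the pBbdCas9S(-10AC2) backbone and is propagated in E. coli through a high-copy ColE1/pUC-type origin. Selection uses aadA, which confers spectinomycin/streptomycin resistance. The annotated features end near position 7,460. The remaining roughly 3.4 kb carries no annotation, so the record does not identify what supports maintenance in Borrelia.

Three expression units make up the payload. The rodA-targeting single guide RNA consists of a 20-nt spacer fused to the Streptococcus pyogenes gRNA scaffold. It is transcribed from the constitutive synthetic promoter Psyn, which the annotation identifies as a J23119-type promoter. Catalytically dead S. pyogenes Cas9 (D10A/H840A) binds DNA under guide direction without cutting it. Its gene sits downstream of a T5/lac operator hybrid promoter of the pQE30 type. The "-10AC2" designation suggests a variant altered in its -10 region, though the record does not state what effect this change has. The lac repressor gene lacI is encoded on the opposite strand. The catalogue lists PflaB among the promoters, and the short Borrelia fliD-matching fragment upstream of lacI is consistent with flaB upstream sequence driving it. LacI holds dCas9 expression off until IPTG is added. Once induced, the dCas9–sgRNA complex binds rodA and blocks its transcription.

The short hslU and BleoR matches are probably remnants of Borrelia regulatory sequence and earlier cloning steps, not functional genes. The plasmid is intended for inducible, selective depletion of rodA for loss-of-function studies in B. burgdorferi.
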