Features (pLannotate 1.2.2; 11 found; start..end, strand, type, name):
      1..35      +  promoter       J23119(SpeI) promoter: bacterial promoter (Registry of Standard Biological Parts BBa J23119) modified to end with an SpeI site
     57..132     +  misc_RNA       gRNA scaffold: guide RNA scaffold for the Streptococcus pyogenes CRISPR/Cas9 system
    243..1322    -  CDS            lacI: LACI_ECOLI - Experimental evidence at protein level: Swiss-Prot protein existence level 1. Repressor of the lactose operon. Binds allolactose as an inducer. From Escherichia coli (strain K12).
   1452..1556    -  CDS            fliD (fragment): FLID_BORBU - Protein inferred from homology: Swiss-Prot protein existence level 3. Required for the morphogenesis and for the elongation of the flagellar filament by facilitating polymerization of the flagellin monomers at the tip of growing filament. Forms a capping structure, which prevents flagellin subunits (transported through the central channel of the flagellum) from leaking out without polymerization at the distal end (By similarity). From Borrelia burgdorferi (strain ATCC 35210 / B31 / CIP 102532 / DSM 4680).
   1575..1618    +  promoter       T5 promoter: bacteriophage T5 promoter for E. coli RNA polymerase, with embedded lac operator
   1625..1645    +  protein_bind   lac operator (fragment): The lac repressor binds to the lac operator to inhibit transcription in E. coli. This inhibition can be relieved by adding lactose or isopropyl-β-D-thiogalactopyranoside (IPTG). lac repressor encoded by lacI
   1680..5784    +  CDS            dCas9 (fragment): catalytically dead mutant of the Cas9 endonuclease from the Streptococcus pyogenes Type II CRISPR/Cas system RNA-guided DNA-binding protein that lacks endonuclease activity due to the D10A mutation in the RuvC catalytic domain and the H840A mutation in the HNH catalytic domain
   5794..5919    +  CDS            hslU (fragment): HSLU_BORBU - Protein inferred from homology: Swiss-Prot protein existence level 3. ATPase subunit of a proteasome-like degradation complex; this subunit has chaperone activity. The binding of ATP and its subsequent hydrolysis by HslU are essential for unfolding of protein substrates subsequently hydrolyzed by HslV. HslU recognizes the N-terminal part of its protein substrates and unfolds these before they are guided to HslV for hydrolysis. From Borrelia burgdorferi (strain ATCC 35210 / B31 / CIP 102532 / DSM 4680).
   5956..6744    +  CDS            aadA: S3AD_ECOLX - Experimental evidence at protein level: Swiss-Prot protein existence level 1. Mediates bacterial resistance to the antibiotics streptomycin and spectinomycin. From Escherichia coli.
   6749..6795    +  CDS            BleoR (fragment): antibiotic-binding protein; Sh ble from Streptoalloteichus hindustanus; confers resistance to bleomycin, phleomycin, and Zeocin™
   6870..7458    +  rep_origin     ori: high-copy-number ColE1/pMB1/pBR322/pUC origin of replication
>Addgene plasmid #149660 | pBbdCas9S(-10AC2)_Psyn-sgRNArodA | addgene full sequence | sequence record 318184 | Addgene NGS Result
TTGACAGCTAGCTCAGTCCTAGGTATAATACTAGTGTTAATCTACCTAATATACCAGTTTTAGAGCTAGA
AATAGCAAGTTAAAATAAGGCTAGTCCGTTATCAACTTGAAAAAGTGGCACCGAGTCGGTGCTTTTTTTG
GCGCGCCAAATAATGCCCGTGTCCCTGTTGAATAGGGACACGGTTTTTTAACAATTTTTTTATTCCTAGG
CCTTAGTGGCCGGTACCCGGGGATCCTTATTACTGGCCGCTTTCTAGCCTGGATACTTGTCTGGCTAGTT
GCATTAGAGAGTCAGCTAGAGCCCTAGGGCTAGCTGTTTGTGTATTCGGAGCCAGTGTAGTTTTTCTTTT
TACTAACGATACGGGTAATAATTGATTGCCTTTTACAGCCTGACCTTGAGACAATTGCAAAAGTCTGTCC
ACAGAGGTTTGACCTAATAATCTAAAATCTTGTTTGATAGTAGTAAGTGGAGGTATGTAGCAACTAGAAT
CTTCTGTATCATCATAACCCACAACTGAAATATCAGCCCCAACTCTAAGTCCACTTTCAGTAATAGCTCG
CATAGCTCCTAAAGCCATTTGATCATTAGCAACTAACATAGCAGTAGGGACAATGCCTTCATTTAACATT
TGCATTGTTTGCTGAAATCCTGACATAGCAGACCAATCTCCTTCTCTTTCTGCTATTGGTTGTATTTGAT
TTCTTGTTAAATACTTGTGCCATCCTGCTAATCTCAATCTGGCACTTACTGAACTTAAGGGACCTGCAAG
TAGTGCAATTTGTTGATGGCCTAATGCAACAAGGTGTTCAACTCCTAACCTTGTTCCATCTTCGTGAGAA
AAAATTATAGAGTTTATTGGGGTTTGGTCCGACACATCCAAAAACAATGCTGGAACATTAGTACATGCTG
CTTCAACTGCAATCGCATCTTGGTCATCAAGAGGATAATTAATTATAAGTCCACTAACACGTTGAGCTAA
TAAATTATGTACTGCTGCCTTACAAGCCTCTACACCTGATCTCTCAACCATTGATACAACAACGCTTGCA
CCAAGTTGATCAGCTCTCGATTTAATTGCGGCTACAATTTGACTAGGCGCATGTAATGCAAGTGATGATG
TGGCAACTCCAATTAAAAGTGATTGTTTCCCCGCAAGTTGCTGAGCAACGCGATTTGGTATATAATTCAA
CTCTGCCATAGCTGCTTCAACCTTCTCTCTTGTTTTTGCAGATACATGACTTGCTTGGTTCACAACTCTC
GAAACCGTTTGGTAGCTAACCCCGGCATATTCAGCAACATCATACAAAGTAACAGGTTTCATGGATCATT
CCTCCATGATAAAATTTAAATTTCTGACTTTGGCAAATCCTTTTGCCTGTTAAAAAGAATAGCACAAAAA
TTAAAAAAAAAGAAACGCAAATAGCAATAGCATTAAAAATAATTATTATTATTTATTTCTTTGATTAAAA
TCAAAAGCCTTTAATGTATTTTCTTGATCTTTCATGCGCTTAACGGTAAAATCCAAGGTATTAAGTTCAC
CTTCCACTTTTCTCTCTCTATCTTCTCTAGAAAATCATAAAAAATTTATTTGCTTTGTGAGCGGATAACA
ATTATAATCGATTCAATTGTGAGCGGATAACAATTTCACACAGAATTCATTAAAGAGGAGAAATTACATA
TGGATAAGAAATACTCAATAGGCTTAGCTATCGGCACAAATAGCGTCGGATGGGCGGTGATCACTGATGA
ATATAAGGTTCCGTCTAAAAAGTTCAAGGTTCTGGGAAATACAGACCGCCACAGTATCAAAAAAAATCTT
ATAGGGGCTCTTTTATTTGACAGTGGAGAGACAGCGGAAGCGACTCGTCTCAAACGGACAGCTCGTAGAA
GGTATACACGTCGGAAGAATCGTATTTGTTATCTACAGGAGATTTTTTCAAATGAGATGGCGAAAGTAGA
TGATAGTTTCTTTCATCGACTTGAAGAGTCTTTTTTGGTGGAAGAAGACAAGAAGCATGAACGTCATCCT
ATTTTTGGAAATATAGTAGATGAAGTTGCTTATCATGAGAAATATCCAACTATCTATCATCTGCGAAAAA
AATTGGTAGATTCTACTGATAAAGCGGATTTGCGCTTAATCTATTTGGCCTTAGCGCATATGATTAAGTT
TCGTGGTCATTTTTTGATTGAGGGAGATTTAAATCCTGATAATAGTGATGTGGACAAACTATTTATCCAG
TTGGTACAAACCTACAATCAATTATTTGAAGAAAACCCTATTAACGCAAGTGGAGTAGATGCTAAAGCGA
TTCTTTCTGCACGATTGAGTAAATCAAGACGATTAGAAAATCTCATTGCTCAGCTCCCCGGTGAGAAGAA
AAATGGCTTATTTGGGAATCTCATTGCTTTGTCATTGGGTTTGACCCCTAATTTTAAATCAAATTTTGAT
TTGGCAGAAGATGCTAAATTACAGCTTTCAAAAGATACTTACGATGATGATTTAGATAATTTATTGGCGC
AAATTGGAGATCAATATGCTGATTTGTTTTTGGCAGCTAAGAATTTATCAGATGCTATTTTACTTTCAGA
TATCCTAAGAGTAAATACTGAAATAACTAAGGCTCCCCTATCAGCTTCAATGATTAAACGCTACGATGAA
CATCATCAAGACTTGACTCTTTTAAAAGCTTTAGTTCGACAACAACTTCCAGAAAAGTATAAAGAAATCT
TTTTTGATCAATCAAAAAACGGATATGCAGGTTATATTGATGGGGGAGCTAGCCAAGAAGAATTTTATAA
ATTTATCAAACCAATTTTAGAAAAAATGGATGGTACTGAGGAATTATTGGTGAAACTAAATCGTGAAGAT
TTGCTGCGCAAGCAACGGACCTTTGACAACGGCTCTATTCCCCATCAAATTCACTTGGGTGAGCTGCATG
CTATTTTGAGAAGACAAGAAGACTTTTATCCATTTTTAAAAGACAATCGTGAGAAGATTGAAAAAATCTT
GACTTTTCGAATTCCTTATTATGTTGGTCCATTGGCGCGTGGCAATAGTCGTTTTGCATGGATGACTCGG
AAGTCTGAAGAAACAATTACCCCATGGAATTTTGAAGAAGTTGTCGATAAAGGTGCTTCAGCTCAATCAT
TTATTGAACGCATGACAAACTTTGATAAAAATCTTCCAAATGAAAAAGTACTACCAAAACATAGTTTGCT
TTATGAGTATTTTACGGTTTATAACGAATTGACAAAGGTCAAATATGTTACTGAAGGAATGCGAAAACCA
GCATTTCTTTCAGGTGAACAGAAGAAAGCCATTGTTGATTTACTCTTCAAAACAAATCGAAAAGTAACCG
TTAAGCAATTAAAAGAAGATTATTTCAAAAAAATAGAATGTTTTGATAGTGTTGAAATTTCAGGAGTTGA
AGATAGATTTAATGCTTCATTAGGTACCTACCATGATTTGCTAAAAATTATTAAAGATAAAGATTTTTTG
GATAATGAAGAAAATGAAGATATCTTAGAGGATATTGTTTTAACATTGACCTTATTTGAAGATAGGGAGA
TGATTGAGGAAAGACTTAAAACATATGCTCACCTCTTTGATGATAAGGTGATGAAACAGCTTAAACGTCG
CCGTTATACTGGTTGGGGACGTTTGTCTCGAAAATTGATTAATGGTATTAGGGATAAGCAATCTGGCAAA
ACAATATTAGATTTTTTGAAATCAGATGGTTTTGCCAATCGCAATTTTATGCAGCTGATCCATGATGATA
GTTTGACATTTAAAGAAGACATTCAAAAAGCACAAGTGTCTGGACAAGGCGATAGTTTACATGAACATAT
TGCAAATTTAGCTGGTAGCCCTGCTATTAAAAAAGGTATTTTACAGACTGTAAAAGTTGTTGATGAATTG
GTCAAAGTAATGGGGCGGCATAAGCCAGAAAATATCGTTATTGAAATGGCACGTGAAAATCAGACAACTC
AAAAGGGCCAGAAAAATTCGCGAGAGCGTATGAAACGAATCGAAGAAGGTATCAAAGAATTAGGAAGTCA
GATTCTTAAAGAGCATCCTGTTGAAAATACTCAATTGCAAAATGAAAAGCTCTATCTCTATTATCTCCAA
AATGGAAGAGACATGTATGTGGACCAAGAATTAGATATTAATCGTTTAAGTGATTATGATGTCGATGCCA
TTGTTCCACAAAGTTTCCTTAAAGACGATTCAATAGACAATAAGGTCTTAACGCGTTCTGATAAAAATCG
TGGTAAATCGGATAACGTTCCAAGTGAAGAAGTAGTCAAAAAGATGAAAAACTATTGGAGACAACTTCTA
AACGCCAAGTTAATCACTCAACGTAAGTTTGATAATTTAACGAAAGCTGAACGTGGAGGTTTGAGTGAAC
TTGATAAAGCTGGTTTTATCAAACGCCAATTGGTTGAAACTCGCCAAATCACTAAGCATGTGGCACAAAT
TTTGGATAGTCGCATGAATACTAAATACGATGAAAATGATAAACTTATTCGAGAGGTTAAAGTGATTACC
TTAAAATCTAAATTAGTTTCTGACTTCCGAAAAGATTTCCAATTCTATAAAGTACGTGAGATTAACAATT
ACCATCATGCCCATGATGCGTATCTAAATGCCGTCGTTGGAACTGCTTTGATTAAGAAATATCCAAAACT
TGAATCGGAGTTTGTCTATGGTGATTATAAAGTTTATGATGTTCGTAAAATGATTGCTAAGTCTGAGCAA
GAAATAGGCAAAGCAACCGCAAAATATTTCTTTTACTCTAATATCATGAACTTCTTCAAAACAGAAATTA
CACTTGCAAATGGAGAGATTCGCAAACGCCCTCTAATCGAAACTAATGGGGAAACTGGAGAAATTGTCTG
GGATAAAGGGCGAGATTTTGCCACAGTGCGCAAAGTATTGTCCATGCCCCAAGTCAATATTGTCAAGAAA
ACAGAAGTCCAGACAGGCGGATTCTCCAAGGAGTCAATTTTACCAAAAAGAAATTCGGACAAGCTTATTG
CTCGTAAAAAAGACTGGGATCCAAAAAAATATGGTGGTTTTGATAGTCCAACGGTAGCTTATTCAGTCCT
AGTGGTTGCTAAGGTGGAAAAAGGGAAATCGAAGAAGTTAAAATCCGTTAAAGAGTTACTAGGGATCACA
ATTCTGGAAAGAAGTTCCTTTGAAAAAAATCCGATTGACTTTTTAGAAGCTAAAGGATATAAGGAAGTTA
AAAAAGACTTAATCATTAAACTACCTAAATATAGTCTTTTTGAGTTAGAAAACGGTCGTAAACGGATGCT
GGCTAGTGCCGGAGAATTACAAAAAGGAAATGAGCTGGCTCTGCCAAGCAAATATGTGAATTTTTTATAT
TTAGCTAGTCATTATGAAAAGTTGAAGGGTAGTCCAGAAGATAACGAACAAAAACAATTGTTTGTGGAGC
AGCATAAGCATTATTTAGATGAGATTATTGAGCAAATCAGTGAATTTTCTAAGCGTGTTATTTTAGCAGA
TGCCAATTTAGATAAAGTTCTTAGTGCATATAACAAACATAGAGACAAACCAATACGTGAACAAGCAGAA
AATATTATTCATTTATTTACGTTGACGAATCTTGGAGCTCCCGCTGCTTTTAAATATTTTGATACAACAA
TTGATCGTAAACGATATACGTCTACAAAAGAAGTTTTAGATGCCACTCTTATCCATCAATCCATCACTGG
TCTTTATGAAACACGCATTGATTTGAGTCAGCTAGGAGGTGACTAATAAAAGCTTGATCAGATCTCAGCT
TTTTTTTGAAGTGCCTGGCAGTAAGTTGAAAAAATTTGAAATAAACTTGGACTATGTTAATAAAAAAATA
CAAATTAACGAACAAAAAGATTTGAATTATTATATAATTTAGTTAAAAGCAATTTTAAATGAGGGAGGTT
TCCATATGAGGGAAGCGGTGATCGCCGAAGTATCGACTCAACTATCAGAGGTAGTTGGCGTCATCGAGCG
CCATCTCGAACCGACGTTGCTGGCCGTACATTTGTACGGCTCCGCAGTGGATGGCGGCCTAAAGCCACAC
AGTGATATTGATTTGCTGGTTACGGTGACCGTAAGGCTTGATGAAACAACGCGGCGAGCTTTGATCAACG
ACCTTTTGGAAACTTCGGCTTCCCCTGGAGAGAGCGAGATTCTCCGCGCTGTAGAAGTCACCATTGTTGT
GCACGACGACATCATTCCGTGGCGTTATCCAGCTAAGCGCGAACTGCAATTTGGAGAATGGCAGCGCAAT
GACATTCTTGCAGGTATCTTCGAGCCAGCCACGATCGACATTGATCTGGCTATCTTGCTGACAAAAGCAA
GAGAACATAGCGTTGCCTTGGTAGGTCCAGCGGCGGAGGAACTCTTTGATCCGGTTCCTGAACAGGATCT
ATTTGAGGCGCTAAATGAAACCTTAACGCTATGGAACTCGCCGCCCGACTGGGCTGGCGATGAGCGAAAT
GTAGTGCTTACGTTGTCCCGCATTTGGTACAGCGCAGTAACCGGCAAAATCGCGCCGAAGGATGTCGCTG
CCGACTGGGCAATGGAGCGCCTGCCGGCCCAGTATCAGCCCGTCATACTTGAAGCTAGACAGGCTTATCT
TGGACAAGAAGAAGATCGCTTGGCCTCGCGCGCAGATCAGTTGGAAGAATTTGTCCACTACGTGAAAGGC
GAGATCACCAAGGTAGTCGGCAAATAATGACGTCGCCGGAGCGGTCGAGTTCTGGACCGACCGGCTCGGG
TTCTCATGACCAAAATCCCTTAACGTGAGTTTTCGTTCCACTGAGCGTCAGACCCCGTAGAAAAGATCAA
AGGATCTTCTTGAGATCCTTTTTTTCTGCGCGTAATCTGCTGCTTGCAAACAAAAAAACCACCGCTACCA
GCGGTGGTTTGTTTGCCGGATCAAGAGCTACCAACTCTTTTTCCGAAGGTAACTGGCTTCAGCAGAGCGC
AGATACCAAATACTGTTCTTCTAGTGTAGCCGTAGTTAGGCCACCACTTCAAGAACTCTGTAGCACCGCC
TACATACCTCGCTCTGCTAATCCTGTTACCAGTGGCTGCTGCCAGTGGCGATAAGTCGTGTCTTACCGGG
TTGGACTCAAGACGATAGTTACCGGATAAGGCGCAGCGGTCGGGCTGAACGGGGGGTTCGTGCACACAGC
CCAGCTTGGAGCGAACGACCTACACCGAACTGAGATACCTACAGCGTGAGCTATGAGAAAGCGCCACGCT
TCCCGAAGGGAGAAAGGCGGACAGGTATCCGGTAAGCGGCAGGGTCGGAACAGGAGAGCGCACGAGGGAG
CTTCCAGGGGGAAACGCCTGGTATCTTTATAGTCCTGTCGGGTTTCGCCACCTCTGACTTGAGCGTCGAT
TTTTGTGATGCTCGTCAGGGGGGCGGAGCCTATGGAAAAACGCCAGCAACGCGGCCTTTTTACGGTTCCT
GGCCTTTTGCTGGCCTTTTGCTCACATGTTCTTTCCTGCACTAGATCCCCGGCAAGTTCATCCTTAGGGT
TTTCATATCTCTTAAAAAGTCAATTTCTGCTTGATTAATTTCTTGTGGATTATTGTTTTTGCGGTTTTTC
ATTTTTTATCTCCTTGAGTATTGAATTTTTTCTTATATATAAATATATAGCAAAAACTATTTTTGCCAAC
TTTTTTACAAAAAATTTTTTATTAAAACACTTAGGGCTTTGCTAAATTCTCTTTTAAAAGAACTTAGTAA
AGCCCTATGGATTTAAGAACTGATTATACTTACGTAGTAAAAATACTACAGATATTAATAGTATAGACCA
TATCAAAATCATAATCAATTTATATTTATCTAAAATTGTAGTCCATACAAAATACAAAAAAATTAGGTTT
TTCTAAATTCTATTTTAAAAGAACTTAGTAACACCTAATCTCTAAATTACTTACAAAATTCTAAAATTAG
ATTTTTAGTTCTTCATATTTCTTTAAAAGTTTTTTAAGAAAATCTTTTTGATTTTCAAAAATTTCATGCA
TCATAAAACTAGTAAATTTGGATTTTTTTTTGTAAAAATCATAACTTTCTTGGGTTTTAAGTTGAAATCT
TAATGGTTTTATTGGATTTTGCCTAGATTTTTTTAACGCCGGACTTTCTTTATCTTTTATAAAATTATAA
GAATTTTTAATACCATTTTCTATTAAATAATCTTCTTTTATAAGCCCCTCTTGCAGTGCAGTTGCTAATC
TTAAATACTTATACGCTTGAGTTTTTGCTACATCAAAGTCTTTTATAAAATCAAGAAAAGTTTTATAACC
ATCAAATTTATAATATTGATTATCTTTTATTTCTTTTAAAATTTTAATATTTTCCACCCTGTGGAATATT
TCTTTTTTGAAATTGTCATTTAACTTTTCCTTTAGTGTCTTGTAATAAGAAATTTTACTTTCATTAATCA
TTAAATTTTGTTCAACATAAGTATCTATCTTTTTTGTTAAAACTTTAACAACACGTTTTTTTTCCATAAA
AATTTTCCTTTATTTTTGCAACATTTTCCTTAATTGATATAATTGTTACTATTTTAGATTTTTTAATATC
CACTTAAGAATTAATCCCTCACTAGAATATTTTTTATTATAGAATTCATATACATGTTTTTCTAAATCTA
TAAATTTATCAACAATTGCTTTATTATAGGGTGTATCTATCTTTTCTTTTCTTAATAATCGTCTCATATT
CTTTAAATAACAACAAACACTGCCGGTTTTAAACCTAAATTCTATGTAATATATTTTTGAAAAAGTATAT
ACATTTTCAACCCCGTTTATTTCATACTTTACAAAAACATTATTTATTGGTTTTCTATAACCATAGTAAA
TGCCTAAAAATTTGTCCCCGTCTTTCATAGGATATAGATAAAGTTTTTGAATCTCTGATTTATCTAATAA
TTTTTCAAAAAAAATTATACACCGCTTTTGTTTGTTACTAACTACTCTATGCAATGCCTTTAATATTTTT
GTGTGATATATATTTTTATCACCTTTTTTTTCTTTCAGCAGGAAGATACTTTCTTTTGGAAATTTAATTT
TTTGTTCATTTATTCTTGCAGCCTTAAGTCCGATTTTCATATTTAATCCTTATATAGCCTTTCTATTTAA
TTCTTTTAAACTCAATAAACTTTTTTGGTTTTTCATTAGTTCTAATAATTCGCAATAATATGTGCAAAAC
ACTTTATTGTATTCTATTTTCTTTTGGTTATTCAAATATTCTTTTATAATTGGCTTTAGAAGTTCAATAT
TTACTTCTTTTTTTAGTTGTTCAATAAGGATATTGAAAATGTTTGTTTTTAAATCTTGATAATTTTGTTG
AGAATTTTCTTTTTTTCTTTCAATTGACTTCTCTAATTTACGCTTTATATTGTTTAAATCGCTATATTTA
TGACTTTCAATAATAAAATGAGGCTTAAATTTGTAATTTTCGTATATTTTTTGGAAACTTGTTTCTAATT
GTTTAGAATTATATTCATTTTTTTCAAATTCTTTTTGAGTGTTGCATAGAATTTCCTTTAATTTTTCTTG
TTTTTCTTTCATACAAGATTTAGTAAAATGTATATTTTTATTTTTTAGTAATTTAATTTCTATTATTTTT
ATGATTTTAAGTATTTTGATTATATTATCTTTATCAATATTTAAATTGAATAAAATTGTAAGAAAAATTG
AAAGAATTTTTTTACATAAAAAGTTACATTTATTGAAGTAATTTCTTACTTGATACTTTTCTATTTCATT
AATCTTTCTTTCTTCTTTTATATTATTTTTATTATTTAAACACTCCTTTAAATCTACACTCCCATTTTTA
GTAAATCTATCTTTAAGGCCCCTTGAAACTCTATTTTGAAATCTTAAATCTTTTTTTTCTTGAAAGTATT
TATAGATTTTTTGGTAACATTCTTTTTTTGAAAAATTAAGTTGATAGTATATTTCGGTCCCCAAATTTAC
CCCTAAGTGTTTGTGATAATTAGTTGTGACTTTAAATTCTTTTTCTAATTTGTAAAGGTAATTTTGCAGT
GTTTTTAGTTTAACGGGTGTTTGACTATTTCTTTTAAGGTTTTCATTAAAGTAATAGAGTATGTTTTTTT
GTGTGTATTTCTTATATGTTTTATTTATGTACGCTAGTGTTGAGATAAGGACTACTAATTTATACTGTAA
TTTATTGTAGCAAGTTGTGGTTTTACTGGTTTTGTTTATATTAGATAAGTTTTCCATTTATAGCTCCTTG
AATACCGGATTTTTTATCTATAAAGTATATATATCACAATTTTGATTTAAAAGTAAATTCTTTTTTTAAA
AATACAAAAATTTTTTATAAATTATATAGACCATGATATTGTATTAATACTAATTGATTTTAATTTAAGG
TTGAACTAAAATAAACATAGTTTTGTAGAAAATAATTTTTCATTATTTTGCTACTTAATATTGGATCGTA
AAAATATTAGGGCTTTACAAAGTTCTTTTAAAAGAGAATTTAGTAAAGCCCTAAGTCTTTTAATAAAAAA
TTTTTTGTAAAAAAGTTGGCAAAAATAGTTTTTGCTATATATTTATATATAAGAAAAAATTCAATACTCA
AGGAGATAAAAAATGGAAAACTTAAACAATAATCCACAAAAAATTAATCAAATAAATAAGCAAACTAATT
TTATTGGTTTTGAAAATTTTATAGAACTTGATAATCAAGTTAATCAAACTAAAGAAAAAAGTAAATTAAG
TAAGATAGGTAAGAAATTACCCGGAATAAGCAGTCAAGTCTAGTGCGGCCGGAATTCTAAAGATCT
